Addgene plasmid #26185: pMLLKA-J72040
Depositing lab: Christopher Anderson. Depositing organization: University of California, Berkeley.
Backbone
  Vector backbone: pMLL-KA
  Backbone size w/o insert (bp): 2852
  Vector type: Synthetic Biology ; 2ab assembly vector
Growth in bacteria
  Bacterial resistance: Ampicillin and Kanamycin, 100 & 50 μg/mL
  Growth temperature: 37°C
  Growth strain: Other
  Growth instructions: Provided in a pir+ strain. Grow at 37C
  Copy number: Low Copy
Gene/Insert
  Gene/Insert name: Med21 aa1-132 for C-terminal tagging (alt names: Bmll6; cMED21; J72040)
  Species: S. cerevisiae (budding yeast)
  Insert size (bp): 432
  Cloning method: Restriction Enzyme; 5′ cloning site BglII (not destroyed); 3′ cloning site BamHI (not destroyed)
  Sequencing primers: 5′ gtatcacgaggcagaatttcag
Terms and licenses: Academic/Nonprofit Terms; Industry Terms: Not Available to Industry
Depositor comments: Note that this plasmid needs to be grown in both Kanamycin and Ampicillin
How to cite: pMLLKA-J72040 was a gift from Christopher Anderson (Addgene plasmid # 26185 ; http://n2t.net/addgene:26185 ; RRID:Addgene_26185)
