[The description below was written by a language model from this plasmid's Addgene catalogue record.]
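Description:
pMLLKA-J72040 is a synthetic-biology part plasmid built on the 2852 bp pMLL-KA backbone, a vector designed for the 2ab assembly scheme. It is a bacterial cloning and assembly vector rather than an expression vector. It is maintained at low copy and carries two selectable markers, ampicillin and kanamycin resistance, and the depositor states that both must be selected together. The plasmid is supplied in a pir+ host strain, which suggests replication depends on the Pi protein, as with an R6K-type conditional origin, although the record does not name the origin. No feature table is provided, so the arrangement of the resistance genes, the origin and any flanking assembly elements cannot be described beyond these catalogue fields.

The insert is a 432 bp fragment from Saccharomyces cerevisiae encoding amino acids 1–132 of Med21, a subunit of the Mediator transcriptional coactivator complex. The part is also listed under the names Bmll6, cMED21 and J72040. It is described as being formatted for C-terminal tagging, which implies that it is meant to be fused in frame to a downstream part. The fragment sits between a 5′ BglII site and a 3′ BamHI site, both retained. This is the BglBrick-style layout, in which the compatible cohesive ends allow parts to be joined one after another, leaving a scar that neither enzyme recuts. The record lists no promoter, tag or reporter, so the plasmid appears to act as a basic coding-sequence part for building larger composite constructs, such as Med21 fusion proteins, rather than as a stand-alone functional device.
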