>Addgene plasmid #26185 | pMLLKA-J72040 | depositor partial sequence | sequence record 12306 | Author sequence
GATCTGAATACCCTACTAAGGACATTCGCCAGAAAATGACCGACCGTCTGACCCAACTCCAAATTTGCCT
GGACCAGATGACCGAACAGTTCTGCGCTACCCTGAACTACATCGACAAAAACCACGGTTTCGAACGTCTG
ACCGTTAACGAACCGCAGATGTCTGACAAACACGCTACCGTTGTTCCGCCGGAAGAGTTTTCTAACACTA
TTGACGAACTCTCCACCGACATCATCCTGAAAACCCGTCAGATCAACAAACTGATCGACTCTCTGCCAGG
CGTTGACGTTTCCGCAGAGGAACAACTCCGTAAAATCGACATGCTCCAAAAAAAGCTCGTTGAAGTTGAA
GACGAAAAAATCGAAGCTATCAAAAAAAAAGAAAAACTGCTGCGTCACGTTGACTCTCTGATCGAAGACT
TCGTTGACGGTGGATCCTAACTCGCTCCTCAGGCTTCCTCGCTCACTGACTCGCTGCGCTCGGTCGTTCG
GCTGCGGCGAGCGGTATCAGCTCACTCAAAGGCGGTAATCAATTCGACCCAGCTTTCTTGTACAAAGTGG
TTGATCGGATCTCTTAGACGTCAGGTGGCACTTTTCGGGGAAATGTGCGCGGAACCCCTATTTGTTTATT
TTTCTAAATACATTCAAATATGTATCCGCTCATGAGACAATAACCCTGATAAATGCTTCAATAATATTGA
AAAAGGAAGAGTATGAGTATTCAACATTTCCGTGTCGCCCTTATTCCCTTTTTTGCGGCATTTTGCCTTC
CTGTTTTTGCTCACCCAGAAACGCTGGTGAAAGTAAAAGATGCAGAGGATCAGTTGGGTGCACGAGTGGG
TTACATCGAACTGGATCTCAACAGCGGTAAGATCCTTGAGAGTTTTCGCCCCGAAGAACGTTTTCCAATG
ATGAGCACTTTTAAAGTTCTGCTATGTGGCGCGGTATTATCCCGTATTGACGCCGGGCAAGAGCAACTCG
GTCGCCGCATACACTATTCTCAGAATGACTTGGTTGAGTACTCACCAGTCACAGAAAAGCATCTTACGGA
TGGCATGACAGTAAGAGAATTATGCAGTGCTGCCATAACCATGAGTGATAACACTGCGGCCAACTTACTT
CTGACAACGATCGGAGGACCGAAGGAGCTAACCGCTTTTTTGCACAACATGGGGGATCATGTAACTCGCC
TTGATCGTTGGGAACCGGAGCTGAATGAAGCCATACCAAACGACGAGCGTGACACCACGATGCCTGTAGC
AATGGCAACAACGTTGCGCAAACTATTAACTGGCGAACTACTTACTCTAGCTTCCCGGCAACAATTAATA
GACTGGATGGAGGCGGATAAAGTTGCAGGACCACTTCTGCGCTCGGCCCTTCCGGCTGGCTGGTTTATTG
CTGATAAATCTGGAGCCGGTGAGCGTGGGTCTCGCGGTATCATTGCAGCACTGGGGCCAGATGGTAAGCC
CTCCCGTATCGTAGTTATCTACACGACGGGGAGTCAGGCAACTATGGATGAACGAAATAGACAGATCGCT
GAGATAGGTGCCTCACTGATTAAGCATTGGTAACTGTCAGACCAAGTTTACTCATATATACTTTAGATTG
ATTTAAAACTTCATTTTTAATTTAAAAGGATCTAGGTGAAGATCCTTTTTGATAATCGGATCTCTGAAGA
CTCTCGAGCTGCAGGACTCACAGCTCCTCGGATCTGCTGATCCTTCAACTCAGCAAAAGTTCGATTTATT
CAACAAAGCCACGTTGTGTCTCAAAATCTCTGATGTTACATTGCACAAGATAAAAATATATCATCATGAA
CAATAAAACTGTCTGCTTACATAAACAGTAATACAAGGGGTGTTATGAGCCATATTCAACGGGAAACGTC
TTGCTCCAGGCCGCGATTAAATTCCAACATGGATGCTGATTTATATGGGTATAAATGGGCTCGCGATAAT
GTCGGGCAATCAGGTGCGACAATCTATCGATTGTATGGGAAGCCCGATGCGCCAGAGTTGTTTCTGAAAC
ATGGCAAAGGTAGCGTTGCCAATGATGTTACAGATGAGATGGTCAGACTAAACTGGCTGACGGAATTTAT
GCCTCTTCCGACCATCAAGCATTTTATCCGTACTCCTGATGATGCATGGTTACTCACCACTGCGATCCCC
GGGAAAACAGCATTCCAGGTATTAGAAGAATATCCTGATTCAGGTGAAAATATTGTTGATGCGCTGGCAG
TGTTCCTGCGCCGGTTGCATTCGATTCCTGTTTGTAATTGTCCTTTTAACAGCGATCGCGTATTTCGTCT
CGCTCAGGCGCAATCACGAATGAATAACGGTTTGGTTGATGCGAGTGATTTTGATGACGAGCGTAATGGC
TGGCCTGTTGAACAAGTCTGGAAAGAAATGCATAAGCTTTTGCCATTCTCACCGGATTCAGTCGTCACTC
ATGGTGATTTCTCACTTGATAACCTTATTTTTGACGAGGGGAAATTAATAGGTTGTATTGATGTTGGACG
AGTCGGAATCGCAGACCGATACCAGGATCTTGCCATCCTATGGAACTGCCTCGGTGAGTTTTCTCCTTCA
TTACAGAAACGGCTTTTTCAAAAATATGGTATTGATAATCCTGATATGAATAAATTGCAGTTTCATTTGA
TGCTCGATGAGTTTTTCTAATCAGAATTGGTTAATTGGTTGTAACACTGGCAGAGCATTACGCTGACTTG
ACGGGAGGATCTAGCAGTTCAACCTGTTGATAGTACGTACTAAGCTCTCATGTTTCACGTACTAAGCTCT
CATGTTTAACGTACTAAGCTCTCATGTTTAACGAACTAAACCCTCATGGCTAACGTACTAAGCTCTCATG
GCTAACGTACTAAGCTCTCATGTTTCACGTACTAAGCTCTCATGTTTGAACAATAAAATTAATATAAATC
AGCAACTTAAATAGCCTCTAAGGTTTTAAGTTTTATAAGAAAAAAAAGAATATATAAGGCTTTTAAAGCT
TTTAAGGTTTAACGGTTGTGGACAACAAGCCAGGGATGTAACGCACTGAGAAGCCCTTAGAGCCTCTCAA
AGCAATTTTGAGTGACACAGGAACACTTAACGGCTGACATGGGAATTAGCCATGGGCCCGTGCGAATCAC
GGATCTCCCGATCAAGAATTGCCATTATCAACAAGTTTGTACAAAAAAGCAGGCTCCGAATTGGTATCAC
GAGGCAGAATTTCAGATAAAAAAAATCCTTAGCTTTCGCTAAGGATCTGAAGTGGAATTCATGA
