>Addgene plasmid #26185 | pMLLKA-J72040 | addgene partial sequence | sequence record 32303 | 26185 with pMLL-5 (5' gtatcacgaggcagaatttcag 3')
CTTGCTAGGACTGAGTGGATTCATGAGATCTGAATACCCTACTAAGGACATTCGCCAGAAAATGACCGAC
CGTCTGACCCAACTCCAAATTTGCCTGGACCAGATGACCGAACAGTTCTGCGCTACCCTGAACTACATCG
ACAAAAACCACGGTTTCGAACGTCTGACCGTTAACGAACCGCAGATGTCTGACAAACACGCTACCGTTGT
TCCGCCGGAAGAGTTTTCTAACACTATTGACGAACTCTCCACCGACATCATCCTGAAAACCCGTCAGATC
AACAAACTGATCGACTCTCTGCCAGGCGTTGACGTTTCCGCAGAGGAACAACTCCGTAAAATCGACATGC
TCCAAAAAAAGCTCGTTGAAGTTGAAGACGAAAAAATCGAAGCTATCAAAAAAAAAGAAAAACTGCTGCG
TCACGTTGACTCTCTGATCGAAGACTTCGTTGACGGTGGATCCTAACTCGCTCCTCAGGCTTCCTCGCTC
ACTGACTCGCTGCGCTCGGTCGTTCGGCTGCGGCGAGCGGTATCAGCTCACTCAAAGGCGGTAATCAATT
CGACCCAGCTTTCTTGTACAAAGTGGTTGATCGGATCTCTTAGACGTCAGGTGGCACTTTTCGGGGAAAT
GTGCGCGGAACCCCTATTTGTTTATTTTTCTAAATACATTCAAATATGTATCCGCTCATGAGACAATAAC
CCTGATAAATGCTTCAATAATATTGAAAAAGGAAGAGTATGAGTATTCAACATTTCCGTGTCGCCCTTAT
TCCCTTTTTTGCGGCATTTTGCCTTCCTGTTTTTTGGCTCACCCAGAAACGCTGGTGAAA
